Addgene plasmid #63708: pMSCVpuro-F-Gcn5-NLSm
Purpose: retroviral expression of cytoplasm-localized mouse Gcn5 in mammalian cells
Depositing lab: Kai Ge. Depositing organization: National Institute of Diabetes & Digestive & Kidney Diseases (NIDDK). Publication: Gcn5 and PCAF negatively regulate interferon-beta production through HAT-independent inhibition of TBK1. Jin Q, Zhuang L, Lai B, Wang C, Li W, Dolan B, Lu Y, Wang Z, Zhao K, Peng W, Dent SY, Ge K. EMBO Rep. 2014 Nov;15(11):1192-201. doi: 10.15252/embr.201438990. Epub 2014 Sep 30. PubMed 25269644.
Backbone
  Vector backbone: pMSCVpuro
  Backbone size w/o insert (bp): 6300
  Total vector size (bp): 8800
  Vector type: Mammalian Expression, Retroviral
  Selectable markers: Puromycin
Growth in bacteria
  Bacterial resistance: Ampicillin, 100 μg/mL
  Growth temperature: 37°C
  Growth strain: XL10 Gold
  Copy number: High Copy
Gene/Insert
  Gene/Insert name: Gcn5 (alt names: Kat2a; Gcn5l2)
  Species: M. musculus (mouse)
  Mutation: mutated K425, K427 and K438 to R (arginine)
  GenBank ID: NM_020004.5
  Entrez Gene: Kat2a (a.k.a. 1110051E14Rik, Gcn5, Gcn5l2, mmGCN5)
  Tag / fusion protein: FLAG (N terminal on insert)
  Cloning method: Restriction Enzyme; 5′ cloning site Xho I (destroyed during cloning); 3′ cloning site EcoRI (not destroyed)
  Sequencing primers: 5′ MSCV5; 3′ MSCV3
Terms and licenses: Academic/Nonprofit Terms; Industry Terms: Not Available to Industry
How to cite: pMSCVpuro-F-Gcn5-NLSm was a gift from Kai Ge (Addgene plasmid # 63708 ; http://n2t.net/addgene:63708 ; RRID:Addgene_63708)
