[The description below was written by a language model from this plasmid's Addgene catalogue record.]
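Description:
pMSCVpuro-F-Gcn5-NLSm is a retroviral mammalian expression plasmid built on the pMSCVpuro backbone (about 6.3 kb; roughly 8.8 kb with insert). It is propagated in E. coli as a high-copy plasmid under ampicillin selection, and it carries a puromycin marker for selecting transduced or transfected mammalian cells. No feature table accompanies the record, so individual elements are not itemised. In general, MSCV-type vectors place the insert between murine stem cell virus long terminal repeats. The 5′ LTR drives transcription of the cloned gene, and a packaging signal allows the transcript to be encapsidated when the plasmid is introduced into a retroviral packaging cell line. The resulting virus integrates the cassette stably into target cells.

The insert is mouse Gcn5 (Kat2a, also called Gcn5l2), a histone acetyltransferase, fused to an N-terminal FLAG tag for detection or immunoprecipitation. It was cloned by restriction digestion between an XhoI site, which was destroyed in the process, and an EcoRI site, which was retained. The coding sequence carries three lysine-to-arginine substitutions, at K425, K427 and K438. The "NLSm" in the name suggests these changes disrupt a nuclear localisation signal, which fits the stated purpose of expressing a cytoplasm-localised form of the protein.

The construct is intended for stable retroviral expression of this mislocalised Gcn5 in mammalian cells. This allows cytoplasmic functions of the protein to be examined separately from its nuclear, chromatin-associated roles. The associated work concerns regulation of interferon-beta production by Gcn5 and PCAF through acetyltransferase-independent inhibition of TBK1.
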