>Addgene plasmid #63708 | pMSCVpuro-F-Gcn5-NLSm | addgene partial sequence | sequence record 108973 | mStat3-Fwd 5'-TCACTTGGGTGGAAAAGGAC-3'
TCACTTCCCCAAATTCCTGTCCATGCTTGAGGAAGAGATCTACGGGGCAAATTCTCCCATCTGGGAGTCA
GGCTTCACCATGCCACCTTCGGAGGGGACACAGCTGGTGCCCCGGCCAGCCACGGTCAGTGCAACAGTTG
TACCCAGCTTCAGTCCTTCCATGGGAGGAGGCAGCAACAGCTCCCTGAGCCTAGATTCCGCAGGGACTGA
GCCCATGCCAGCAGGGGAGAGGAGGAGGCTTCCTGAGAACCTGACCCTGGAGGATGCCAGGCGGCTCCGC
GTGATGGGGGACATCCCCATGGAGCTGGTCAATGAGGTCATGCTGACGATCACTGACCCCGCTGCCATGC
TGGGGCCTGAGACAAGCCTGCTTTCGGCCAACGCAGCTCGAGATGAGACGGCTCGCCTGGAAGAACGGCG
AGGAATCATCGAGTTCCACGTCATTGGCAACTCCCTGACGCCCAAGGCCAACCGGCGCGTGCTGCTCTGG
CTCGTGGGGCTGCAGAATGTCTTTTCCCACCAGCTGCCAAGAATGCCCAAGGAATATATCGCCCGCCTCG
TCTTTGACCCGAAGCACAAGACCCTGGCCCTGATCAAGGATGGGCGGGTCATCGGTGGCATTTGCTTCCG
CATGTTTCCCACTCAGGGCTTCACGGAAATCGTCTTCTGTGCCGTCACCTCAAATGAGCAGGTCAAGGGC
TATGGCACCCACCTGATGAACCACCTAAAGGAGTACCACATCAAACACAGCATCCTTTACTTTCTCACCT
ATGCTGACGAGTACGCCATTGG
