>Addgene plasmid #63708 | pMSCVpuro-F-Gcn5-NLSm | addgene partial sequence | sequence record 108974 | pBABE5 5'-CTTTATCCAGCCCTCAC-3'
CATGGACTACAAGGACGACGATGACAAGATGGCGGAACCTTCCCAGGCCCCAAACCCGGTCCCGGCAGCG
CAGCCCCGGCCCCTTCACTCCCCAGCCCCTGCCCCAACTTCGACTCCTGCGCCCAGTCCGGCTTCAGCCT
CCACTCCGGCTCCGACTCCGGCACCAGCCCCTGCCCCAGCTGCAGCCCCAGCTGGGAGCACAGGGAGTGG
GGGCGCCGGGGTAGGAAGTGGGGGGGATCCGGCTCGACCTGGCCTGAGCCAGCAGCAGCGCGCTAGCCAG
AGGAAGGCGCAAGTCCGGGGTCTGCCGCGTGCCAAGAAGCTTGAGAAACTAGGGGTCTTCTCAGCTTGCA
AGGCCAATGAAACCTGCAAGTGTAATGGCTGGAAAAACCCCAAGCCCCCCACCGCACCCCGCATGGACCT
CCAGCAGCCAGCTGCCAACCTGAGCGAGTTGTGCCGTAGCTGTGAGCACCCTTTGGCGGACCATGTGTCC
CACCTGGAGAATGTGTCAGAGGACGAGATTAACCGGCTCTTGGGAATGGTAGTAGATGTAGAAAATCTGT
TCATGTCTGTTCACAAGGAAGAGGACACAGACACCAAACAAGTCTATTTCTACCTCTTCAAGCTCTTGCG
GAAGTGCATTCTGCAGATGACACGGCCAGTGGTGGAGGGGTCTCTAGGCAGCCCCCCATTTGAGAAGCCT
AACATTGAACAGGGTGTACTGAACTTTGTGCAGTACAAATTTAGCCACC
